LOCUS       Exported 11257 bp ds-DNA circular SYN 13-MAY-2021
DEFINITION  Level2 MoClo construct, containing level1 plant expression cassettes
            for SpCas9-h(pICSL11023) and sgRNA_AtCPK34
            {AT5G19360}(pEPOR1CB0084).
ACCESSION   .
VERSION     .
KEYWORDS    pEPOR2KN0057
SOURCE      synthetic DNA construct
  ORGANISM  synthetic DNA construct
REFERENCE   1 (bases 1 to 11257)
  AUTHORS   Raitskin O, Schudoma C, West A, Patron NJ
  TITLE     Comparison of efficiency and specificity of CRISPR-associated (Cas)
            nucleases in plants: An expanded toolkit for precision genome
            engineering.
  JOURNAL   PLoS One. 2019 Feb 27;14(2):e0211598. doi:
            10.1371/journal.pone.0211598. eCollection 2019.
  PUBMED    30811422
REFERENCE   2 (bases 1 to 11257)
  AUTHORS   .
  TITLE     Direct Submission
  JOURNAL   Exported May 13, 2021 from SnapGene Server 1.1.58
            http://www.snapgene.com
FEATURES             Location/Qualifiers
     source          1..11257
                     /organism="synthetic DNA construct"
                     /mol_type="other DNA"
     promoter        454..799
                     /label=CaMV 35S promoter
                     /note="strong constitutive promoter from cauliflower mosaic
                     virus"
     primer_bind     742..762
                     /label=35S promoter
                     /note="CaMV 35S promoter, forward primer"
     CDS             890..4993
                     /codon_start=1
                     /product="Cas9 (Csn1) endonuclease from the Streptococcus
                     pyogenes Type II CRISPR/Cas system"
                     /label=Cas9
                     /note="generates RNA-guided double strand breaks in DNA"
                     /translation="MDKKYSIGLDIGTNSVGWAVITDEYKVPSKKFKVLGNTDRHSIKK
                     NLIGALLFDSGETAEATRLKRTARRRYTRRKNRICYLQEIFSNEMAKVDDSFFHRLEES
                     FLVEEDKKHERHPIFGNIVDEVAYHEKYPTIYHLRKKLVDSTDKADLRLIYLALAHMIK
                     FRGHFLIEGDLNPDNSDVDKLFIQLVQTYNQLFEENPINASGVDAKAILSARLSKSRRL
                     ENLIAQLPGEKKNGLFGNLIALSLGLTPNFKSNFDLAEDAKLQLSKDTYDDDLDNLLAQ
                     IGDQYADLFLAAKNLSDAILLSDILRVNTEITKAPLSASMIKRYDEHHQDLTLLKALVR
                     QQLPEKYKEIFFDQSKNGYAGYIDGGASQEEFYKFIKPILEKMDGTEELLVKLNREDLL
                     RKQRTFDNGSIPHQIHLGELHAILRRQEDFYPFLKDNREKIEKILTFRIPYYVGPLARG
                     NSRFAWMTRKSEETITPWNFEEVVDKGASAQSFIERMTNFDKNLPNEKVLPKHSLLYEY
                     FTVYNELTKVKYVTEGMRKPAFLSGEQKKAIVDLLFKTNRKVTVKQLKEDYFKKIECFD
                     SVEISGVEDRFNASLGTYHDLLKIIKDKDFLDNEENEDILEDIVLTLTLFEDREMIEER
                     LKTYAHLFDDKVMKQLKRRRYTGWGRLSRKLINGIRDKQSGKTILDFLKSDGFANRNFM
                     QLIHDDSLTFKEDIQKAQVSGQGDSLHEHIANLAGSPAIKKGILQTVKVVDELVKVMGR
                     HKPENIVIEMARENQTTQKGQKNSRERMKRIEEGIKELGSQILKEHPVENTQLQNEKLY
                     LYYLQNGRDMYVDQELDINRLSDYDVDHIVPQSFLKDDSIDNKVLTRSDKNRGKSDNVP
                     SEEVVKKMKNYWRQLLNAKLITQRKFDNLTKAERGGLSELDKAGFIKRQLVETRQITKH
                     VAQILDSRMNTKYDENDKLIREVKVITLKSKLVSDFRKDFQFYKVREINNYHHAHDAYL
                     NAVVGTALIKKYPKLESEFVYGDYKVYDVRKMIAKSEQEIGKATAKYFFYSNIMNFFKT
                     EITLANGEIRKRPLIETNGETGEIVWDKGRDFATVRKVLSMPQVNIVKKTEVQTGGFSK
                     ESILPKRNSDKLIARKKDWDPKKYGGFDSPTVAYSVLVVAKVEKGKSKKLKSVKELLGI
                     TIMERSSFEKNPIDFLEAKGYKEVKKDLIIKLPKYSLFELENGRKRMLASAGELQKGNE
                     LALPSKYVNFLYLASHYEKLKGSPEDNEQKQLFVEQHKHYLDEIIEQISEFSKRVILAD
                     ANLDKVLSAYNKHRDKPIREQAENIIHLFTLTNLGAPAAFKYFDTTIDRKRYTSTKEVL
                     DATLIHQSITGLYETRIDLSQLGGD"
     CDS             5006..5026
                     /codon_start=1
                     /product="nuclear localization signal of SV40 (simian virus
                     40) large T antigen"
                     /label=SV40 NLS
                     /translation="PKKKRKV"
     CDS             5033..5752
                     /codon_start=1
                     /product="enhanced YFP"
                     /label=EYFP
                     /note="mammalian codon-optimized"
                     /translation="MVSKGEELFTGVVPILVELDGDVNGHKFSVSGEGEGDATYGKLTL
                     KFICTTGKLPVPWPTLVTTFGYGLQCFARYPDHMKQHDFFKSAMPEGYVQERTIFFKDD
                     GNYKTRAEVKFEGDTLVNRIELKGIDFKEDGNILGHKLEYNYNSHNVYIMADKQKNGIK
                     VNFKIRHNIEDGSVQLADHYQQNTPIGDGPVLLPDNHYLSYQSALSKDPNEKRDHMVLL
                     EFVTAAGITLGMDELYK"
     primer_bind     complement(5078..5099)
                     /label=EGFP-N
                     /note="EGFP, reverse primer"
     primer_bind     complement(5339..5358)
                     /label=EXFP-R
                     /note="For distinguishing EGFP variants, reverse primer"
     primer_bind     5686..5707
                     /label=EGFP-C
                     /note="EGFP, forward primer"
     terminator      5765..6017
                     /label=NOS terminator
                     /note="nopaline synthase terminator and poly(A) signal"
     misc_RNA        6270..6345
                     /label=gRNA scaffold
                     /note="guide RNA scaffold for the Streptococcus pyogenes
                     CRISPR/Cas9 system"
     protein_bind    complement(6357..6381)
                     /gene="mutant version of attB"
                     /label=attB2
                     /bound_moiety="BP Clonase(TM)"
                     /note="recombination site for the Gateway(R) BP reaction"
     misc_feature    6450..6474
                     /label=RB T-DNA repeat
                     /note="right border repeat from nopaline C58 T-DNA"
     CDS             6783..7412
                     /codon_start=1
                     /product="stability protein from the Pseudomonas plasmid
                     pVS1 (Heeb et al., 2000)"
                     /label=pVS1 StaA
                     /translation="MKVIAVLNQKGGSGKTTIATHLARALQLAGADVLLVDSDPQGSAR
                     DWAAVREDQPLTVVGIDRPTIDRDVKAIGRRDFVVIDGAPQAADLAVSAIKAADFVLIP
                     VQPSPYDIWATADLVELVKQRIEVTDGRLQAAFVVSRAIKGTRIGGEVAEALAGYELPI
                     LESRITQRVSYPGTAAAGTTVLESEPEGDAAREVQALAAEIKSKLI"
     CDS             7841..8914
                     /codon_start=1
                     /product="replication protein from the Pseudomonas plasmid
                     pVS1 (Heeb et al., 2000)"
                     /label=pVS1 RepA
                     /translation="MSGRKPSGPVQIGAALGDDLVEKLKAAQAAQRQRIEAEARPGESW
                     QAAADRIRKESRQPPAAGASSIRKPPKGDEQPDFFVPMLYDVGTRDSRSIMDVAVFRLS
                     KRDRRAGEVIRYELPDGHVEVSAGPAGMASVWDYDLVLMAVSHLTESMNRYREGKGDKP
                     GRVFRPHVADVLKFCRRADGGKQKDDLVETCIRLNTTHVAMQRTKKAKNGRLVTVSEGE
                     ALISRYKIVKSETGRPEYIEIELADWMYREITEGKNPDVLTVHPDYFLIDPGIGRFLYR
                     LARRAAGKAEARWLFKTIYERSGSAGEFKKFCFTVRKLIGSNDLPEYDLKEEAGQAGPI
                     LVMRYRNLIEGEASAGS"
     rep_origin      8980..9174
                     /label=pVS1 oriV
                     /note="origin of replication for the Pseudomonas plasmid
                     pVS1 (Heeb et al., 2000)"
     promoter        9381..9485
                     /gene="bla"
                     /label=AmpR promoter
     CDS             9486..10280
                     /codon_start=1
                     /gene="aphA-3"
                     /product="aminoglycoside phosphotransferase"
                     /label=KanR
                     /note="confers resistance to kanamycin"
                     /translation="MAKMRISPELKKLIEKYRCVKDTEGMSPAKVYKLVGENENLYLKM
                     TDSRYKGTTYDVEREKDMMLWLEGKLPVPKVLHFERHDGWSNLLMSEADGVLCSEEYED
                     EQSPEKIIELYAECIRLFHSIDISDCPYTNSLDSRLAELDYLLNNDLADVDCENWEEDT
                     PFKDPRELYDFLKTEKPEEELVFSHGDLGDSNIFVKDGKVSGFIDLGRSGRADKWYDIA
                     FCVRSLREDIGEEQYVELFFDLLGIKPDWEKIKYYILLDELF"
     rep_origin      10451..11039
                     /direction=RIGHT
                     /label=ori
                     /note="high-copy-number ColE1/pMB1/pBR322/pUC origin of
                     replication"
     primer_bind     10940..10959
                     /label=pBR322ori-F
                     /note="pBR322 origin, forward primer"
     misc_feature    11175..11199
                     /label=LB T-DNA repeat
                     /note="left border repeat from nopaline C58 T-DNA"
ORIGIN
        1 gaacactctg tgccgatgta tcacctctcg caagaattca agcttggagg tcaacatggt
       61 ggagcacgac actctggtct actccaaaaa tgtcaaagat acagtctcag aagatcaaag
      121 ggctattgag acttttcaac aaaggataat ttcgggaaac ctcctcggat tccattgccc
      181 agctatctgt cacttcatcg aaaggacagt agaaaaggaa ggtggctcct acaaatgcca
      241 tcattgcgat aaaggaaagg ctatcattca agatctctct gccgacagtg gtcccaaaga
      301 tggaccccca cccacgagga gcatcgtgga aaaagaagag gttccaacca cgtctacaaa
      361 gcaagtggat tgatgtgata acatggtgga gcacgacact ctggtctact ccaaaaatgt
      421 caaagataca gtctcagaag atcaaagggc tattgagact tttcaacaaa ggataatttc
      481 gggaaacctc ctcggattcc attgcccagc tatctgtcac ttcatcgaaa ggacagtaga
      541 aaaggaaggt ggctcctaca aatgccatca ttgcgataaa ggaaaggcta tcattcaaga
      601 tctctctgcc gacagtggtc ccaaagatgg acccccaccc acgaggagca tcgtggaaaa
      661 agaagaggtt ccaaccacgt ctacaaagca agtggattga tgtgacatct ccactgacgt
      721 aagggatgac gcacaatccc actatccttc gcaagaccct tcctctatat aaggaagttc
      781 atttcatttg gagaggacac gctcgagtat aagagctcat ttttacaaca attaccaaca
      841 acaacaaaca acaaacaaca ttacaattac atttacaatt atcgatacaa tggacaagaa
      901 gtactccatt gggctcgata tcggcacaaa cagcgtcggc tgggccgtca ttacggacga
      961 gtacaaggtg ccgagcaaaa aattcaaagt tctgggcaat accgatcgcc acagcataaa
     1021 gaagaacctc attggcgccc tcctgttcga ctccggggag acggccgaag ccacgcggct
     1081 caaaagaaca gcacggcgca gatatacccg cagaaagaat cggatctgct acctgcagga
     1141 gatctttagt aatgagatgg ctaaggtgga tgactctttc ttccataggc tggaggagtc
     1201 ctttttggtg gaggaggata aaaagcacga gcgccaccca atctttggca atatcgtgga
     1261 cgaggtggcg taccatgaaa agtacccaac catatatcat ctgaggaaga agcttgtaga
     1321 cagtactgat aaggctgact tgcggttgat ctatctcgcg ctggcgcata tgatcaaatt
     1381 tcggggacac ttcctcatcg agggggacct gaacccagac aacagcgatg tcgacaaact
     1441 ctttatccaa ctggttcaga cttacaatca gcttttcgaa gagaacccga tcaacgcatc
     1501 cggagttgac gccaaagcaa tcctgagcgc taggctgtcc aaatcccggc ggctcgaaaa
     1561 cctcatcgca cagctccctg gggagaagaa gaacggcctg tttggtaatc ttatcgccct
     1621 gtcactcggg ctgaccccca actttaaatc taacttcgac ctggccgaag atgccaagct
     1681 tcaactgagc aaagacacct acgatgatga tctcgacaat ctgctggccc agatcggcga
     1741 ccagtacgca gacctttttt tggcggcaaa gaacctgtca gacgccattc tgctgagtga
     1801 tattctgcga gtgaacacgg agatcaccaa agctccgctg agcgctagta tgatcaagcg
     1861 ctatgatgag caccaccaag acttgacttt gctgaaggcc cttgtcagac agcaactgcc
     1921 tgagaagtac aaggaaattt tcttcgatca gtctaaaaat ggctacgccg gatacattga
     1981 cggcggagca agccaggagg aattttacaa atttattaag cccatcttgg aaaaaatgga
     2041 cggcaccgag gagctgctgg taaagcttaa cagagaagat ctgttgcgca aacagcgcac
     2101 tttcgacaat ggaagcatcc cccaccagat tcacctgggc gaactgcacg ctatcctcag
     2161 gcggcaagag gatttctacc cctttttgaa agataacagg gaaaagattg agaaaatcct
     2221 cacatttcgg ataccctact atgtaggccc cctcgcccgg ggaaattcca gattcgcgtg
     2281 gatgactcgc aaatcagaag agactatcac tccctggaac ttcgaggaag tcgtggataa
     2341 gggggcctct gcccagtcct tcatcgaaag gatgactaac tttgataaaa atctgcctaa
     2401 cgaaaaggtg cttcctaaac actctctgct gtacgagtac ttcacagttt ataacgagct
     2461 caccaaggtc aaatacgtca cagaagggat gagaaagcca gcattcctgt ctggagagca
     2521 gaagaaagct atcgtggacc tcctcttcaa gacgaaccgg aaagttaccg tgaaacagct
     2581 caaagaagat tatttcaaaa agattgaatg tttcgactct gttgaaatca gcggagtgga
     2641 ggatcgcttc aacgcatccc tgggaacgta tcacgatctc ctgaaaatca ttaaagacaa
     2701 ggacttcctg gacaatgagg agaacgagga cattcttgag gacattgtcc tcacccttac
     2761 gttgtttgaa gatagggaga tgattgaaga acgcttgaaa acttacgctc atctcttcga
     2821 cgacaaagtc atgaaacagc tcaagaggcg ccgatataca ggatgggggc ggctgtcaag
     2881 aaaactgatc aatgggatcc gagacaagca gagtggaaag acaatcctgg attttcttaa
     2941 gtccgatgga tttgccaacc ggaacttcat gcagttgatc catgatgact ctctcacctt
     3001 taaggaggac atccagaaag cacaagtttc tggccagggg gacagtctcc acgagcacat
     3061 cgctaatctt gcaggtagcc cagctatcaa aaagggaata ctgcagaccg ttaaggtcgt
     3121 ggatgaactc gtcaaagtaa tgggaaggca taagcccgag aatatcgtta tcgagatggc
     3181 ccgagagaac caaactaccc agaagggaca gaagaacagt agggaaagga tgaagaggat
     3241 tgaagagggt ataaaagaac tggggtccca aatccttaag gaacacccag ttgaaaacac
     3301 ccagcttcag aatgagaagc tctacctgta ctacctgcag aacggcaggg acatgtacgt
     3361 ggatcaggaa ctggacatca atcggctctc cgactacgac gtggatcata tcgtgcccca
     3421 gtcttttctc aaagatgatt ctattgataa taaagtgttg acaagatccg ataaaaatag
     3481 agggaagagt gataacgtcc cctcagaaga agttgtcaag aaaatgaaaa attattggcg
     3541 gcagctgctg aacgccaaac tgatcacaca acggaagttc gataatctga ctaaggctga
     3601 acgaggtggc ctgtctgagt tggataaagc cggcttcatc aaaaggcagc ttgttgagac
     3661 acgccagatc accaagcacg tggcccaaat tctcgattca cgcatgaaca ccaagtacga
     3721 tgaaaatgac aaactgattc gagaggtgaa agttattact ctgaagtcta agctggtttc
     3781 agatttcaga aaggactttc agttttataa ggtgagagag atcaacaatt accaccatgc
     3841 gcatgatgcc tacctgaatg cagtggtagg cactgcactt atcaaaaaat atcccaagct
     3901 tgaatctgaa tttgtttacg gagactataa agtgtacgat gttaggaaaa tgatcgcaaa
     3961 gtctgagcag gaaataggca aggccaccgc taagtacttc ttttacagca atattatgaa
     4021 ttttttcaag accgagatta cactggccaa tggagagatt cggaagcgac cacttatcga
     4081 aacaaacgga gaaacaggag aaatcgtgtg ggacaagggt agggatttcg cgacagtccg
     4141 gaaggtcctg tccatgccgc aggtgaacat cgttaaaaag accgaagtac agaccggagg
     4201 cttctccaag gaaagtatcc tcccgaaaag gaacagcgac aagctgatcg cacgcaaaaa
     4261 agattgggac cccaagaaat acggcggatt cgattctcct acagtcgctt acagtgtact
     4321 ggttgtggcc aaagtggaga aagggaagtc taaaaaactc aaaagcgtca aggaactgct
     4381 gggcatcaca atcatggagc gatcaagctt cgaaaaaaac cccatcgact ttctcgaggc
     4441 gaaaggatat aaagaggtca aaaaagacct catcattaag cttcccaagt actctctctt
     4501 tgagcttgaa aacggccgga aacgaatgct cgctagtgcg ggcgagctgc agaaaggtaa
     4561 cgagctggca ctgccctcta aatacgttaa tttcttgtat ctggccagcc actatgaaaa
     4621 gctcaaagga tctcccgaag ataatgagca gaagcagctg ttcgtggaac aacacaaaca
     4681 ctaccttgat gagatcatcg agcaaataag cgaattctcc aaaagagtga tcctcgccga
     4741 cgctaacctc gataaggtgc tttctgctta caataagcac agggataagc ccatcaggga
     4801 gcaggcagaa aacattatcc acttgtttac tctgaccaac ttgggcgcgc ctgcagcctt
     4861 caagtacttc gacaccacca tagacagaaa gcggtacacc tctacaaagg aggtcctgga
     4921 cgccacactg attcatcagt caattacggg gctctatgaa acaagaatcg acctctctca
     4981 gctcggtgga gacagcaggg ctgaccccaa gaagaagagg aaggtgggtt cgatggtgag
     5041 caagggcgag gagctgttca ccggggtggt gcccatcctg gtcgagctgg acggcgacgt
     5101 aaacggccac aagttcagcg tgtccggcga gggcgagggc gatgccacct acggcaagct
     5161 gaccctgaag ttcatctgca ccaccggcaa gctgcccgtg ccctggccca ccctcgtgac
     5221 caccttcggc tacggcctgc agtgcttcgc ccgctacccc gaccacatga agcagcacga
     5281 cttcttcaag tccgccatgc ccgaaggcta cgtccaggag cgcaccatct tcttcaagga
     5341 cgacggcaac tacaagaccc gcgccgaggt gaagttcgag ggcgacaccc tggtgaaccg
     5401 catcgagctg aagggcatcg acttcaagga ggacggcaac atcctggggc acaagctgga
     5461 gtacaactac aacagccaca acgtctatat catggccgac aagcagaaga acggcatcaa
     5521 ggtgaacttc aagatccgcc acaacatcga ggacggcagc gtgcagctcg ccgaccacta
     5581 ccagcagaac acccccatcg gcgacggccc cgtgctgctg cccgacaacc actacctgag
     5641 ctaccagtcc gccctgagca aagaccccaa cgagaagcgc gatcacatgg tcctgctgga
     5701 gttcgtgacc gccgccggga tcactctcgg catggacgag ctgtacaagt gagcttgtca
     5761 agcagatcgt tcaaacattt ggcaataaag tttcttaaga ttgaatcctg ttgccggtct
     5821 tgcgatgatt atcatataat ttctgttgaa ttacgttaag catgtaataa ttaacatgta
     5881 atgcatgacg ttatttatga gatgggtttt tatgattaga gtcccgcaat tatacattta
     5941 atacgcgata gaaaacaaaa tatagcgcgc aaactaggat aaattatcgc gcgcggtgtc
     6001 atctatgtta ctagatcgac gctactagaa ttcgagctcg gagcatcttc attcttaaga
     6061 tatgaagata atcttcaaaa ggcccctggg aatctgaaag aagagaagca ggcccattta
     6121 tatgggaaag aacaatagta tttcttatat aggcccattt aagttgaaaa caatcttcaa
     6181 aagtcccaca tcgcttagat aagaaaacga agctgagttt atatacagct agagtcgaag
     6241 tagtgattgc catacttgcc attccatggg ttttagagct agaaatagca agttaaaata
     6301 aggctagtcc gttatcaact tgaaaaagtg gcaccgagtc ggtgcttttt ttctagaccc
     6361 agctttcttg tacaaagttg gcattacgct ttacgaggat gcacatgtga ccgagggaca
     6421 cgaagtgatc cgtttaaact atcagtgttt gacaggatat attggcgggt aaacctaaga
     6481 gaaaagagcg tttattagaa taatcggata tttaaaaggg cgtgaaaagg tttatccgtt
     6541 cgtccatttg tatgtgcatg ccaaccacag ggttcccctc gggagtcagc cgtgcggctg
     6601 catgaaatcc tggccggttt gtctgatgcc aagctggcgg cctggccggc cagcttggcc
     6661 gctgaagaaa ccgagcgccg ccgtctaaaa aggtgatgtg tatttgagta aaacagcttg
     6721 cgtcatgcgg tcgctgcgta tatgatgcga tgagtaaata aacaaatacg caaggggaac
     6781 gcatgaaggt tatcgctgta cttaaccaga aaggcgggtc aggcaagacg accatcgcaa
     6841 cccatctagc ccgcgccctg caactcgccg gggccgatgt tctgttagtc gattccgatc
     6901 cccagggcag tgcccgcgat tgggcggccg tgcgggaaga tcaaccgcta accgttgtcg
     6961 gcatcgaccg cccgacgatt gaccgcgacg tgaaggccat cggccggcgc gacttcgtag
     7021 tgatcgacgg agcgccccag gcggcggact tggctgtgtc cgcgatcaag gcagccgact
     7081 tcgtgctgat tccggtgcag ccaagccctt acgacatatg ggccaccgcc gacctggtgg
     7141 agctggttaa gcagcgcatt gaggtcacgg atggaaggct acaagcggcc tttgtcgtgt
     7201 cgcgggcgat caaaggcacg cgcatcggcg gtgaggttgc cgaggcgctg gccgggtacg
     7261 agctgcccat tcttgagtcc cgtatcacgc agcgcgtgag ctacccaggc actgccgccg
     7321 ccggcacaac cgttcttgaa tcagaacccg agggcgacgc tgcccgcgag gtccaggcgc
     7381 tggccgctga aattaaatca aaactcattt gagttaatga ggtaaagaga aaatgagcaa
     7441 aagcacaaac acgctaagtg ccggccgtcc gagcgcacgc agcagcaagg ctgcaacgtt
     7501 ggccagcctg gcagacacgc cagccatgaa gcgggtcaac tttcagttgc cggcggagga
     7561 tcacaccaag ctgaagatgt acgcggtacg ccaaggcaag accattaccg agctgctatc
     7621 tgaatacatc gcgcagctac cagagtaaat gagcaaatga ataaatgagt agatgaattt
     7681 tagcggctaa aggaggcggc atggaaaatc aagaacaacc aggcaccgac gccgtggaat
     7741 gccccatgtg tggaggaacg ggcggttggc caggcgtaag cggctgggtt gtctgccggc
     7801 cctgcaatgg cactggaacc cccaagcccg aggaatcggc gtgagcggtc gcaaaccatc
     7861 cggcccggta caaatcggcg cggcgctggg tgatgacctg gtggagaagt tgaaggccgc
     7921 gcaggccgcc cagcggcaac gcatcgaggc agaagcacgc cccggtgaat cgtggcaagc
     7981 ggccgctgat cgaatccgca aagaatcccg gcaaccgccg gcagccggtg cgtcgtcgat
     8041 taggaagccg cccaagggcg acgagcaacc agattttttc gttccgatgc tctatgacgt
     8101 gggcacccgc gatagtcgca gcatcatgga cgtggccgtt ttccgtctgt cgaagcgtga
     8161 ccgacgagct ggcgaggtga tccgctacga gcttccagac gggcacgtag aggtttccgc
     8221 agggccggcc ggcatggcca gtgtgtggga ttacgacctg gtactgatgg cggtttccca
     8281 tctaaccgaa tccatgaacc gataccggga agggaaggga gacaagcccg gccgcgtgtt
     8341 ccgtccacac gttgcggacg tactcaagtt ctgccggcga gccgatggcg gaaagcagaa
     8401 agacgacctg gtagaaacct gcattcggtt aaacaccacg cacgttgcca tgcagcgtac
     8461 gaagaaggcc aagaacggcc gcctggtgac ggtatccgag ggtgaagcct tgattagccg
     8521 ctacaagatc gtaaagagcg aaaccgggcg gccggagtac atcgagatcg agctagctga
     8581 ttggatgtac cgcgagatta cagaaggcaa gaacccggac gtgctgacgg ttcaccccga
     8641 ttactttttg atcgatcccg gcatcggccg ttttctctac cgcctggcac gccgcgccgc
     8701 aggcaaggca gaagccagat ggttgttcaa gacgatctac gaacgcagtg gcagcgccgg
     8761 agagttcaag aagttctgtt tcaccgtgcg caagctgatc gggtcaaatg acctgccgga
     8821 gtacgatttg aaggaggagg cggggcaggc tggcccgatc ctagtcatgc gctaccgcaa
     8881 cctgatcgag ggcgaagcat ccgccggttc ctaatgtacg gagcagatgc tagggcaaat
     8941 tgccctagca ggggaaaaag gtcgaaaaag cttctttcct gtggatagca cgtacattgg
     9001 gaacccaaag ccgtacattg ggaaccggaa cccgtacatt gggaacccaa agccgtacat
     9061 tgggaaccgg tcacacatgt aagtgactga tataaaagag aaaaaaggcg atttttccgc
     9121 ctaaaactct ttaaaactta ttaaaactct taaaacccgc ctggcctgtg cataactgtc
     9181 tggccagcgc acagccgaac agctgcaaaa agcgcccaca tcaaggctcc gagtgcgcgg
     9241 aacccctatt tgtttatttt tctaaataca ttcaaatatg tatccgctca tgagacaaaa
     9301 ccckcctggc ctgtgcataa ctgtctggcc agcgcacagc cgaacagctg caaaaagcgc
     9361 ccacatcaag gctccgagtg cgcggaaccc ctatttgttt atttttctaa atacattcaa
     9421 atatgtatcc gctcatgaga caataaccct gataaatgct tcaataatat tgaaaaagga
     9481 agagtatggc taaaatgaga atatcaccgg aattgaaaaa actgatcgaa aaataccgct
     9541 gcgtaaaaga tacggaagga atgtctcctg ctaaggtata taagctggtg ggagaaaatg
     9601 aaaacctata tttaaaaatg acggacagcc ggtataaagg gaccacctat gatgtggaac
     9661 gggaaaagga catgatgcta tggctggaag gaaagctgcc tgttccaaag gtcctgcact
     9721 ttgaacggca tgatggctgg agcaatctgc tcatgagtga ggccgatggc gtcctttgct
     9781 cggaagagta tgaagatgaa caaagccctg aaaagattat cgagctgtat gcggagtgca
     9841 tcaggctctt tcactccatc gacatatcgg attgtcccta tacgaatagc ttagacagcc
     9901 gcttagccga attggattac ttactgaata acgatctggc cgatgtggat tgcgaaaact
     9961 gggaagagga cactccattt aaagatccgc gcgagctgta tgatttttta aagacggaaa
    10021 agcccgaaga ggaacttgtc ttttcccacg gcgacctggg agacagcaac atctttgtga
    10081 aagatggcaa agtaagtggc tttattgatc ttgggagaag cggcagggcg gacaagtggt
    10141 atgacattgc cttctgcgtc cggtcgctca gggaggatat cggggaagaa cagtatgtcg
    10201 agctattttt tgacttactg gggatcaagc ctgattggga gaaaataaaa tattatattt
    10261 tactggatga attgttttag ctgtcagacc aagtttactc atatatactt tagattgatt
    10321 taaaacttca tttttaattt aaaaggatct aggtgaagat cctttttgat aatctcatga
    10381 ccaaaatccc ttaacgtgag ttttcgttcc actgagcgtc agaccccgta gaaaagatca
    10441 aaggatcttc ttgagatcct ttttttctgc gcgtaatctg ctgcttgcaa acaaaaaaac
    10501 caccgctacc agcggtggtt tgtttgccgg atcaagagct accaactctt tttccgaagg
    10561 taactggctt cagcagagcg cagataccaa atactgttct tctagtgtag ccgtagttag
    10621 gccaccactt caagaactct gtagcaccgc ctacatacct cgctctgcta atcctgttac
    10681 cagtggctgc tgccagtggc gataagtcgt gtcttaccgg gttggactca agacgatagt
    10741 taccggataa ggcgcagcgg tcgggctgaa cggggggttc gtgcacacag cccagcttgg
    10801 agcgaacgac ctacaccgaa ctgagatacc tacagcgtga gctatgagaa agcgccacgc
    10861 ttcccgaagg gagaaaggcg gacaggtatc cggtaagcgg cagggtcgga acaggagagc
    10921 gcacgaggga gcttccaggg ggaaacgcct ggtatcttta tagtcctgtc gggtttcgcc
    10981 acctctgact tgagcgtcga tttttgtgat gctcgtcagg ggggcggagc ctatggaaaa
    11041 acgccagcaa cgcggccttt ttacggttcc tgctcggatc tgttggaccg gacagtagtc
    11101 atggttgatg ggctgcctgt atcgagtggt gattttgtgc cgagctgccg gtcggggagc
    11161 tgttggctgg ctggtggcag gatatattgt ggtgtaaaca aattgacgct tagacaactt
    11221 aataacacat tgcggacgtt tttaatgtac tggggtt
//
