[The description below was written by a language model from this plasmid's Addgene catalogue record and the feature table of its GenBank file.]
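Description:
pEPOR2KN0057 is an 11.3 kb Level 2 MoClo (Golden Gate) plant expression construct built in the pICSL4723 binary backbone. It combines two Level 1 transcription units, assembled through BpiI sites that were destroyed during cloning. The backbone carries nopaline-type left and right T-DNA border repeats flanking the payload. It also has the pVS1 replication module (oriV, RepA and the StaA stability protein), which maintains the plasmid in Agrobacterium. A high-copy ColE1/pUC-type origin supports propagation in E. coli. Bacterial selection is by kanamycin, through an aphA-3 aminoglycoside phosphotransferase gene driven by the bla (AmpR) promoter. No plant selectable marker is annotated within the T-DNA.

The first cassette uses the constitutive CaMV 35S promoter to express Streptococcus pyogenes Cas9, in the variant the depositor calls SpCas9-h. The Cas9 coding sequence is followed by an SV40 nuclear localisation signal and an EYFP coding sequence, which appear to form a C-terminal fusion, and the unit ends with the nopaline synthase terminator. The EYFP would allow nuclease expression and nuclear targeting to be seen by fluorescence. The second cassette is described in the catalogue as an AtU6-26 promoter driving a single guide RNA against Arabidopsis CPK34 (AT5G19360). In the feature table only the SpCas9 gRNA scaffold is annotated, so the U6 promoter and spacer presumably lie in the unlabelled region just upstream of it. An attB2-like site annotated after the scaffold has no function stated in the record.

The plasmid comes from a study comparing the efficiency and specificity of different Cas nucleases in plants. It serves there as a reagent for targeted mutagenesis at the CPK34 locus.
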