Addgene plasmid #117624: pEPOR2KN0057
Purpose: Level2 MoClo construct, containing level1 plant expression cassettes for SpCas9-h(pICSL11023) and sgRNA_AtCPK34 {AT5G19360}(pEPOR1CB0084)
Depositing lab: Nicola Patron. Depositing organization: Earlham Institute. Publication: Comparison of efficiency and specificity of CRISPR-associated (Cas) nucleases in plants: An expanded toolkit for precision genome engineering. Raitskin O, Schudoma C, West A, Patron NJ. PLoS One. 2019 Feb 27;14(2):e0211598. doi: 10.1371/journal.pone.0211598. eCollection 2019. PubMed 30811422.
Backbone
  Vector backbone: pICSL4723
  Vector type: Plant Expression
Growth in bacteria
  Bacterial resistance: Kanamycin, 50 μg/mL
  Growth temperature: 37°C
  Growth strain: DH5alpha
  Copy number: High Copy
Gene/Insert
  Gene/Insert name: [35S:SpCas9-h(pICSL11023) ] +[AtU6-26:sgRNA]
  Species: Synthetic
  Cloning method: Restriction Enzyme; 5′ cloning site BpiI (destroyed during cloning); 3′ cloning site BpiI (destroyed during cloning)
Terms and licenses: Academic/Nonprofit Terms; Industry Terms: Not Available to Industry
Depositor comments: Please visit https://www.biorxiv.org/content/early/2018/09/20/422766 for BioRxiv preprint
How to cite: pEPOR2KN0057 was a gift from Nicola Patron (Addgene plasmid # 117624 ; http://n2t.net/addgene:117624 ; RRID:Addgene_117624)
